>Addgene plasmid #103566 | LSB-hsa-miR-494-3p | depositor full sequence | sequence record 196180 | Full Sequence
AATTGAGGGGATAACGCAGGAAAGAACATGTGAGCAAAAGGCCAGCAAAAGGCCAGGAACCGTAAAAAGG
CCGCGTTGCTGGCGTTTTTCCATAGGCTCCGCCCCCCTGACGAGCATCACAAAAATCGACGCTCAAGTCA
GAGGTGGCGAAACCCGACAGGACTATAAAGATACCAGGCGTTTCCCCCTGGAAGCTCCCTCGTGCGCTCT
CCTGTTCCGACCCTGCCGCTTACCGGATACCTGTCCGCCTTTCTCCCTTCGGGAAGCGTGGCGCTTTCTC
ATAGCTCACGCTGTAGGTATCTCAGTTCGGTGTAGGTCGTTCGCTCCAAGCTGGGCTGTGTGCACGAACC
CCCCGTTCAGCCCGACCGCTGCGCCTTATCCGGTAACTATCGTCTTGAGTCCAACCCGGTAAGACACGAC
TTATCGCCACTGGCAGCAGCCACTGGTAACAGGATTAGCAGAGCGAGGTATGTAGGCGGTGCTACAGAGT
TCTTGAAGTGGTGGCCTAACTACGGCTACACTAGAAGAACAGTATTTGGTATCTGCGCTCTGCTGAAGCC
AGTTACCTTCGGAAAAAGAGTTGGTAGCTCTTGATCCGGCAAACAAACCACCGCTGGTAGCGGTGGTTTT
TTTGTTTGCAAGCAGCAGATTACGCGCAGAAAAAAAGGATCTCAAGAAGATCCTTTGATCTTTTCTACGG
GGTCTGACGCTCAGTGGAACGAAAACTCACGTTAAGGGATTTTGGTCATGAGATTATCAAAAAGGATCTT
CACCTAGATCCTTTTAAATTAAAAATGAAGTTTTAAATCAATCTAAAGTATATATGAGTAAACTTGGTCT
GACAGTTACCAATGCTTAATCAGTGAGGCACCTATCTCAGCGATCTGTCTATTTCGTTCATCCATAGTTG
CCTGACTCCCCGTCGTGTAGATAACTACGATACGGGAGGGCTTACCATCTGGCCCCAGTGCTGCAATGAT
ACCGCGAGAACCACGCTCACCGGCTCCAGATTTATCAGCAATAAACCAGCCAGCCGGAAGGGCCGAGCGC
AGAAGTGGTCCTGCAACTTTATCCGCCTCCATCCAGTCTATTAATTGTTGCCGGGAAGCTAGAGTAAGTA
GTTCGCCAGTTAATAGTTTGCGCAACGTTGTTGCCATTGCTACAGGCATCGTGGTGTCACGCTCGTCGTT
TGGTATGGCTTCATTCAGCTCCGGTTCCCAACGATCAAGGCGAGTTACATGATCCCCCATGTTGTGCAAA
AAAGCGGTTAGCTCCTTCGGTCCTCCGATCGTTGTCAGAAGTAAGTTGGCCGCAGTGTTATCACTCATGG
TTATGGCAGCACTGCATAATTCTCTTACTGTCATGCCATCCGTAAGATGCTTTTCTGTGACTGGTGAGTA
CTCAACCAAGTCATTCTGAGAATAGTGTATGCGGCGACCGAGTTGCTCTTGCCCGGCGTCAATACGGGAT
AATACCGCGCCACATAGCAGAACTTTAAAAGTGCTCATCATTGGAAAACGTTCTTCGGGGCGAAAACTCT
CAAGGATCTTACCGCTGTTGAGATCCAGTTCGATGTAACCCACTCGTGCACCCAACTGATCTTCAGCATC
TTTTACTTTCACCAGCGTTTCTGGGTGAGCAAAAACAGGAAGGCAAAATGCCGCAAAAAAGGGAATAAGG
GCGACACGGAAATGTTGAATACTCATACTCTTCCTTTTTCAATATTATTGAAGCATTTATCAGGGTTATT
GTCTCATGAGCGGATACATATTTGAATGTAGCTCCGAATTTCTCGAGGGCTTGTCGACGACGGCGGTCTC
CGTCGTCAGGATCATGAATTCGACCCGCCTGCCACCATGACCGAGTACAAGCCCACGGTGCGCCTCGCCA
CCCGCGACGACGTCCCCCGGGCCGTACGCACCCTCGCCGCCGCGTTCGCCGACTACCCCGCCACGCGCCA
CACCGTCGACCCGGACCGCCACATCGAGCGGGTCACCGAGCTGCAAGAACTCTTCCTCACGCGCGTCGGG
CTCGACATCGGCAAGGTGTGGGTCGCGGACGACGGCGCCGCGGTGGCGGTCTGGACCACGCCGGAGAGCG
TCGAAGCGGGGGCGGTGTTCGCCGAGATCGGCCCGCGCATGGCCGAGTTGAGCGGTTCCCGGCTGGCCGC
GCAGCAACAGATGGAAGGCCTCCTGGCGCCGCACCGGCCCAAGGAGCCCGCGTGGTTCCTGGCCACCGTC
GGCGTCTCGCCCGACCACCAGGGCAAGGGTCTGGGCAGCGCCGTCGTGCTCCCCGGAGTGGAGGCGGCCG
AGCGCGCCGGGGTGCCCGCCTTCCTGGAGACATCCGCGCCCCGCAACCTCCCCTTCTACGAGCGGCTCGG
CTTCACCGTCACCGCCGACGTCGAGGTGCCCGAAGGACCGCGCACCTGGTGCATGACCCGCAAGCCCGGT
GCCTGATACGCGTGAATTCACTCCTCAGGTGCAGGCTGCCTATCAGAAGGTGGTGGCTGGTGTGGCCAAT
GCCCTGGCTCACAAATACCACTGAGATCTTTTTCCCTCTGCCAAAAATTATGGGGACATCATGAAGCCCC
TTGAGCATCTGACTTCTGGCTAATAAAGGAAATTTATTTTCATTGCAATAGTGTGTTGGAATTTTTTGTG
TCTCTCACTCGGAAGGACATATGGGAGGGCAAATCATTTAAAACATCAGAATGAGTATTTGGTTTAGAGT
TTGGCAACATATGCCCATATGCTGGCTGCCATGAACAAAGGTTGGCTATAAAGAGGTCATCAGTATATGA
AACAGCCCCCTGCTGTCCATTCCTTATTCCATAGAAAAGCCTTGACTTGAGGTTAGATTTTTTTTATATT
TTGTTTTGTGTTATTTTTTTCTTTAACATCCCTAAAATTTTCCTTACATGTTTTACTAGCCAGATTTTTC
CTCCTCTCCTGACTACTCCCAGTCATAGCTGTCCCTCTTCTCTTATGGAGATCCCTCGACCTGCAGCCCA
AGCTTGAATTCTCTAGAATTACCCTGTTATCCCTATGCTTGGTTTACCGAGCTCTTATTGGTTTTCAAAC
TTCATTGACTGTGCCCAACGCGCCTGGGAGCTCACGGGGACAGCCCCCCCCCAAAGCCCCCAGGGATGTA
ATTACGTCCCTCCCCCGCTAGGGGGCAGCAGCGAGCCGCCCGGGGCTCCGCTCCGGTCCGGCGCTCCCCC
CGCATCCCCGAGCCGGCAGCGTGCGGGGACAGCCCGGGCACGGGGAAGGTGGCACGGGATCGCTTTCCTC
TGAACGCTTCTCGCTGCTCTTTGAGCCTGCAGACACCTGGGGGGATACGGGGAAAAAGCTAGGCTGAAAG
ACCGGTTCTTAGAATGACACGCGCCTGGGAGCTCACGGGGACAGCCCCCCCCCAAAGCCCCCAGGGATGT
AATTACGTCCCTCCCCCGCTAGGGGGCAGCAGCGAGCCGCCCGGGGCTCCGCTCCGGTCCGGCGCTCCCC
CCGCATCCCCGAGCCGGCAGCGTGCGGGGACAGCCCGGGCACGGGGAAGGTGGCACGGGATCGCTTTCCT
CTGAACGCTTCTCGCTGCTCTTTGAGCCTGCAGACACCTGGGGGGATACGGGGAAAAAGCTAACTTCTGA
GACGACAACTTTGTATAGAAAAGTTGGCTCCGAATTCGCCCTTGACAGCAGAGATCCAGTTTGGTTAATT
AATTGGCTCCGGTGCCCGTCAGTGGGCAGAGCGCACATCGCCCACAGTCCCCGAGAAGTTGTGGGGAGGG
GTCGGCAATTGAACCGGTGCCTAGAGAAGGTGGCGCGGGGTAAACTGGGAAAGTGATGTCGTGTACTGGC
TCCGCCTTTTTCCCGAGGGTGGGGGAGAACCGTATATAAGTGCAGTAGTCGCCGTGAACGTTCTTTTTCG
CAACGGGTTTGCCGCCAGAACACAGGTAAGTGCCGTGTGTGGTTCCCGCGGGCCTGGCCTCTTTACGGGT
TATGGCCCTTGCGTGCCTTGAATTACTTCCACCTGGCTGCAGTACGTGATTCTTGATCCCGAGCTTCGGG
TTGGAAGTGGGTGGGAGAGTTCGAGGCCTTGCGCTTAAGGAGCCCCTTCGCCTCGTGCTTGAGTTGAGGC
CTGGCCTGGGCGCTGGGGCCGCCGCGTGCGAATCTGGTGGCACCTTCGCGCCTGTCTCGCTGCTTTCGAT
AAGTCTCTAGCCATTTAAAATTTTTGATGACCTGCTGCGACGCTTTTTTTCTGGCAAGATAGTCTTGTAA
ATGCGGGCCAAGATCTGCACACTGGTATTTCGGTTTTTGGGGCCGCGGGCGGCGACGGGGCCCGTGCGTC
CCAGCGCACATGTTCGGCGAGGCGGGGCCTGCGAGCGCGGCCACCGAGAATCGGACGGGGGTAGTCTCAA
GCTGGCCGGCCTGCTCTGGTGCCTGGCCTCGCGCCGCCGTGTATCGCCCCGCCCTGGGCGGCAAGGCTGG
CCCGGTCGGCACCAGTTGCGTGAGCGGAAAGATGGCCGCTTCCCGGCCCTGCTGCAGGGAGCTCAAAATG
GAGGACGCGGCGCTCGGGAGAGCGGGCGGGTGAGTCACCCACACAAAGGAAAAGGGCCTTTCCGTCCTCA
GCCGTCGCTTCATGTGACTCCACGGAGTACCGGGCGCCGTCCAGGCACCTCGATTAGTTCTCGAGCTTTT
GGAGTACGTCGTCTTTAGGTTGGGGGGAGGGGTTTTATGCGATGGAGTTTCCCCACACTGAGTGGGTGGA
GACTGAAGTTAGGCCAGCTTGGCACTTGATGTAATTCTCCTTGGAATTTGCCCTTTTTGAGTTTGGATCT
TGGTTCATTCTCAAGCCTCAGACAGTGGTTCAAAGTTTTTTTCTTCCATTTCAGGTGTCGTGAGAAGGGC
GAATTCGACCCAAGTTTGTACAAAAAAGCAGGCTGGATCCAGGTGCCACCATGGTGAGCGAGCTGATTAA
GGAGAACATGCACATGAAGCTGTACATGGAGGGCACCGTGAACAACCACCACTTCAAGTGCACATCCGAG
GGCGAAGGCAAGCCCTACGAGGGCACCCAGACCATGAGAATCAAGGCGGTCGAGGGCGGCCCTCTCCCCT
TCGCCTTCGACATCCTGGCTACCAGCTTCATGTACGGCAGCAAAACCTTCATCAACCACACCCAGGGCAT
CCCCGACTTCTTTAAGCAGTCCTTCCCCGAGGGCTTCACATGGGAGAGAGTCACCACATACGAAGATGGG
GGCGTGCTGACCGCTACCCAGGACACCAGCCTCCAGGACGGCTGCCTCATCTACAACGTCAAGATCAGAG
GGGTGAACTTCCCATCCAACGGCCCTGTGATGCAGAAGAAAACACTCGGCTGGGAGGCCTCCACCGAGAC
ACTGTACCCCGCTGACGGCGGCCTGGAAGGCAGAGCCGACATGGCCCTGAAGCTCGTGGGCGGGGGCCAC
CTGATCTGCAACCTTAAGACCACATACAGATCCAAGAAACCCGCTAAGAACCTCAAGATGCCCGGCGTCT
ACTATGTGGACAGGAGACTGGAAAGAATCAAGGAGGCCGACAAAGAGACATACGTCGAGCAGCACGAGGT
GGCTGTGGCCAGATACTGCGACCTCCCTAGCAAACTGGGGCACAAACTTAATTGAGAATTCTACCACCCA
GCTTTCTTGTACAAAGTGGTACGTCTCAAGACCAGAGGTCTCTGCTTCTTCTCCGGAGGTTTCCCGTGTA
TGTTTCAGAGGTTTCCCGTGTATGTTTCAGAGGTTTCCCGTGTATGTTTCAGAGGTTTCCCGTGTATGTT
TCACAACCAGAAGAGACCTGTGCTTCACTCCTCAGGTGCAGGCTGCCTATCAGAAGGTGGTGGCTGGTGT
GGCCAATGCCCTGGCTCACAAATACCACTGAGATCTTTTTCCCTCTGCCAAAAATTATGGGGACATCATG
AAGCCCCTTGAGCATCTGACTTCTGGCTAATAAAGGAAATTTATTTTCATTGCAATAGTGTGTTGGAATT
TTTTGTGTCTCTCACTCGGAAGGACATATGGGAGGGCAAATCATTTAAAACATCAGAATGAGTATTTGGT
TTAGAGTTTGGCAACATATGCCCATATGCTGGCTGCCATGAACAAAGGTTGGCTATAAAGAGGTCATCAG
TATATGAAACAGCCCCCTGCTGTCCATTCCTTATTCCATAGAAAAGCCTTGACTTGAGGTTAGATTTTTT
TTATATTTTGTTTTGTGTTATTTTTTTCTTTAACATCCCTAAAATTTTCCTTACATGTTTTACTAGCCAG
ATTTTTCCTCCTCTCCTGACTACTCCCAGTCATAGCTGTCCCTCTTCTCTTATGGAGATCCCGAGCGGTG
CGTTTTTATGCTTGTAGTATTGTATAATGTTTTTAAGATCCAAGCTTCTGACCTCTTCTCTTCCTCCCAC
AGGGCCTCGAGACAATTGCATCGATGGTACCAGTGAAAGTCTGCAATGAATTCGAGTTGGCGCGCCTGTC
ATTCTAAATCTCTCTTTCAGCCTAAAGCTTTTTCCCCGTATCCCCCCAGGTGTCTGCAGGCTCAAAGAGC
AGCGAGAAGCGTTCAGAGGAAAGCGATCCCGTGCCACCTTCCCCGTGCCCGGGCTGTCCCCGCACGCTGC
CGGCTCGGGGATGCGGGGGGAGCGCCGGACCGGAGCGGAGCCCCGGGCGGCTCGCTGCTGCCCCCTAGCG
GGGGAGGGACGTAATTACATCCCTGGGGGCTTTGGGAGGGGGCTGTCCCCGTGAGCTCCCAGGCGCGCCT
GTCATTCTAAATCTCTCTTTCAGCCTAAAGCTTTTTCCCCGTATCCCCCCAGGTGTCTGCAGGCTCAAAG
AGCAGCGAGAAGCGTTCAGAGGAAAGCGATCCCGTGCCACCTTCCCCGTGCCCGGGCTGTCCCCGCACGC
TGCCGGCTCGGGGATGCGGGGGGAGCGCCGGACCGGAGCGGAGCCCCGGGCGGCTCGCTGCTGCCCCCTA
GCGGGGGAGGGACGTAATTACATCCCTGGGGGCTTTGGGGGGGGGCTGTCCCCGTGAGCTCCCAGGCGCG
CCAACTCGGTACCGTATCGATGTCGACGTTAACGCTAGTGATATCAACTTTGTATAGAAAAGTTGGCTCC
GAATTCGCCCTTGACAGCAGAGATCCAGTTTGGTTAATTAATTGGCTCCGGTGCCCGTCAGTGGGCAGAG
CGCACATCGCCCACAGTCCCCGAGAAGTTGTGGGGAGGGGTCGGCAATTGAACCGGTGCCTAGAGAAGGT
GGCGCGGGGTAAACTGGGAAAGTGATGTCGTGTACTGGCTCCGCCTTTTTCCCGAGGGTGGGGGAGAACC
GTATATAAGTGCAGTAGTCGCCGTGAACGTTCTTTTTCGCAACGGGTTTGCCGCCAGAACACAGGTAAGT
GCCGTGTGTGGTTCCCGCGGGCCTGGCCTCTTTACGGGTTATGGCCCTTGCGTGCCTTGAATTACTTCCA
CCTGGCTGCAGTACGTGATTCTTGATCCCGAGCTTCGGGTTGGAAGTGGGTGGGAGAGTTCGAGGCCTTG
CGCTTAAGGAGCCCCTTCGCCTCGTGCTTGAGTTGAGGCCTGGCCTGGGCGCTGGGGCCGCCGCGTGCGA
ATCTGGTGGCACCTTCGCGCCTGTCTCGCTGCTTTCGATAAGTCTCTAGCCATTTAAAATTTTTGATGAC
CTGCTGCGACGCTTTTTTTCTGGCAAGATAGTCTTGTAAATGCGGGCCAAGATCTGCACACTGGTATTTC
GGTTTTTGGGGCCGCGGGCGGCGACGGGGCCCGTGCGTCCCAGCGCACATGTTCGGCGAGGCGGGGCCTG
CGAGCGCGGCCACCGAGAATCGGACGGGGGTAGTCTCAAGCTGGCCGGCCTGCTCTGGTGCCTGGCCTCG
CGCCGCCGTGTATCGCCCCGCCCTGGGCGGCAAGGCTGGCCCGGTCGGCACCAGTTGCGTGAGCGGAAAG
ATGGCCGCTTCCCGGCCCTGCTGCAGGGAGCTCAAAATGGAGGACGCGGCGCTCGGGAGAGCGGGCGGGT
GAGTCACCCACACAAAGGAAAAGGGCCTTTCCGTCCTCAGCCGTCGCTTCATGTGACTCCACGGAGTACC
GGGCGCCGTCCAGGCACCTCGATTAGTTCTCGAGCTTTTGGAGTACGTCGTCTTTAGGTTGGGGGGAGGG
GTTTTATGCGATGGAGTTTCCCCACACTGAGTGGGTGGAGACTGAAGTTAGGCCAGCTTGGCACTTGATG
TAATTCTCCTTGGAATTTGCCCTTTTTGAGTTTGGATCTTGGTTCATTCTCAAGCCTCAGACAGTGGTTC
AAAGTTTTTTTCTTCCATTTCAGGTGTCGTGAGAAGGGCGAATTCGACCCAAGTTTGTACAAAAAAGCAG
GCTCGCCACCATGGTGAGCAAGGGCGAGGAGCTGTTCACCGGGGTGGTGCCCATCCTGGTCGAGCTGGAC
GGCGACGTAAACGGCCACAAGTTCAGCGTGAGGGGCGAGGGCGAGGGCGATGCCACCAACGGCAAGCTGA
CCCTGAAGTTCATCTGCACCACCGGCAAGCTGCCCGTGCCCTGGCCCACCCTCGTGACCACCCTGAGCCA
CGGCGTGCAGTGCTTCGCCCGCTACCCCGACCACATGAAGCAGCACGACTTCTTCAAGTCCGCCATGCCC
GAAGGCTACGTCCAGGAGCGCACCATCTTCTTCAAGGACGACGGCACCTACAAGACCCGCGCCGAGGTGA
AGTTCGAGGGCGACACCCTAGTGAACCGCATCGAGCTGAAGGGCGTCGACTTCAAGGAGGACGGCAACAT
CCTGGGGCACAAGCTGGAGTACAACTTCAACAGCCACAACATCTATATCATGGCCGTCAAGCAGAAGAAC
GGCATCAAGGTGAACTTCAAGATCCGCCACAACGTGGAGGACGGCAGCGTGCAGCTCGCCGACCACTACC
AGCAGAACACCCCCATCGGCGACGGCCCCGTGCTGCTGCCCGACAGCCACTACCTGAGCACCCAGTCCGT
GCTGAGCAAAGACCCCAACGAGAAGCGCGATCACATGGTCCTGCTGGAGTTCCGCACCGCCGCCGGGATC
ACTCTCGGCATGGACGAGCTGTACAAGTAATACCACCCAGCTTTCTTGTACAAAGTGGTACGCGTGAATT
CACTCCTCAGGTGCAGGCTGCCTATCAGAAGGTGGTGGCTGGTGTGGCCAATGCCCTGGCTCACAAATAC
CACTGAGATCTTTTTCCCTCTGCCAAAAATTATGGGGACATCATGAAGCCCCTTGAGCATCTGACTTCTG
GCTAATAAAGGAAATTTATTTTCATTGCAATAGTGTGTTGGAATTTTTTGTGTCTCTCACTCGGAAGGAC
ATATGGGAGGGCAAATCATTTAAAACATCAGAATGAGTATTTGGTTTAGAGTTTGGCAACATATGCCCAT
ATGCTGGCTGCCATGAACAAAGGTTGGCTATAAAGAGGTCATCAGTATATGAAACAGCCCCCTGCTGTCC
ATTCCTTATTCCATAGAAAAGCCTTGACTTGAGGTTAGATTTTTTTTATATTTTGTTTTGTGTTATTTTT
TTCTTTAACATCCCTAAAATTTTCCTTACATGTTTTACTAGCCAGATTTTTCCTCCTCTCCTGACTACTC
CCAGTCATAGCTGTCCCTCTTCTCTTATGGAGATCCCTCGACCTGCAGCCCAAGCTTGGCGTAATCATGG
TCATAGCTGTTTCCTGTGTGAAATTGTTATCCGCTCACAATTCCACACAACATACGAGCCGGAAGCATAA
AGTGTAAAGCCTGGGGTGCCTAATGAGTGAGCTAACTCACATTAATTGCGTTGCGCTCACTGCCCGCTTT
CCAGTCGGGAAACCTGTCGTGCCAGCGGATCGACAGTACTAAGCTTGGTCTAATACCCAATCTCTCGTCT
TATCCAGATGTTTTATACGCCTCTGGCCCGTGTCTCAAAATCTCTGATGTTACATTGCACAAGATAAAAT
AATATCATCATGAACAATAAAACTGTCTGCTTACATAAACAGTAATACAAGGGGTGTTATGAGCCATATT
CAACGGGAAACGTCGAGGCCGCGATTAAATTCCAACATGGATGCTGATTTATATGGGTATAAATGGGCTC
GCGATAATGTCGGGCAATCAGGTGCGACAATCTATCGCTTGTATGGGAAGCCCGATGCGCCAGAGTTGTT
TCTGAAACATGGCAAAGGTAGCGTTGCCAATGATGTTACAGATGAGATGGTCAGACTAAACTGGCTGACG
GAATTTATGCCTCTTCCGACCATCAAGCATTTTATCCGTACTCCTGATGATGCATGGTTACTCACCACTG
CGATCCCCGGAAAAACAGCATTCCAGGTATTAGAAGAATATCCTGATTCAGGTGAAAATATTGTTGATGC
GCTGGCAGTGTTCCTGCGCCGGTTGCATTCGATTCCTGTTTGTAATTGTCCTTTTAACAGCGATCGCGTA
TTTCGTCTCGCTCAGGCGCAATCACGAATGAATAACGGTTTGGTTGATGCGAGTGATTTTGATGACGAGC
GTAATGGCTGGCCTGTTGAACAAGTCTGGAAAGAAATGCATAAACTTTTGCCATTCTCACCGGATTCAGT
CGTCACTCATGGTGATTTCTCACTTGATAACCTTATTTTTGACGAGGGGAAATTAATAGGTTGTATTGAT
GTTGGACGAGTCGGAATCGCAGACCGATACCAGGATCTTGCCATCCTATGGAACTGCCTCGGTGAGTTTT
CTCCTTCATTACAGAAACGGCTTTTTCAAAAATATGGTATTGATAATCCTGATATGAATAAATTGCAGTT
TCATTTGATGCTCGATGAGTTTTTCTAATCAGAATTGGTTAATTGGTTGTAACACTGGCAGAGCATTACG
CTGACTTGACGGGACGGCGCAAGCTCATGACCAAAATCCCTTAACGTGAGTTACGCGTCGTTCCACTGAG
CGTCAGAGGTATCACTAGTATTACAGAGGTAAGTTATAACAGTCGCCTAACCC
Features (pLannotate 1.2.2; 28 found; start..end, strand, type, name):
     87..675     -  rep_origin     ori: high-copy-number ColE1/pMB1/pBR322/pUC origin of replication
    846..1706    -  CDS            AmpR: β-lactamase; bla; confers resistance to ampicillin, carbenicillin, and related antibiotics
   1707..1778    -  promoter       AmpR promoter: bla
   1857..2456    +  CDS            PuroR: puromycin N-acetyltransferase; pac from Streptomyces alboniger; confers resistance to puromycin
   2461..2541    +  CDS            HBB (fragment): HBB_PONPY - Experimental evidence at transcript level: Swiss-Prot protein existence level 2. Involved in oxygen transport from the lung to the various peripheral tissues. From Pongo pygmaeus (Bornean orangutan).
   2612..2667    +  polyA_signal   β-globin poly(A) signal: rabbit β-globin polyadenylation signal (Gil and Proudfoot, 1987)
   3646..3666    +  protein_bind   attB4: mutant version of attB; core recombination site for the Gateway® BP reaction BP Clonase™
   3734..3945    +  promoter       EF-1α core promoter: core promoter for human elongation factor EF-1α
   3946..4884    +  intron         EF-1α intron A: intron upstream of the start codon of human EF-1α
   4911..4931    +  protein_bind   attB1: mutant version of attB; core recombination site for the Gateway® BP reaction BP Clonase™
   4951..5646    +  CDS            mKate2: mKate2 is a basic (constitutively fluorescent) red fluorescent protein published in 2009, derived from Entacmaea quadricolor. It is reported to be a rapidly-maturing monomer with moderate acid sensitivity.
   5666..5690    -  protein_bind   attB2: mutant version of attB; recombination site for the Gateway® BP reaction BP Clonase™
   5834..5908    +  CDS            HBB (fragment): HBB_PONPY - Experimental evidence at transcript level: Swiss-Prot protein existence level 2. Involved in oxygen transport from the lung to the various peripheral tissues. From Pongo pygmaeus (Bornean orangutan).
   5979..6034    +  polyA_signal   β-globin poly(A) signal: rabbit β-globin polyadenylation signal (Gil and Proudfoot, 1987)
   6418..6443    +  misc_feature   SA: splice acceptor site
   7115..7135    +  protein_bind   attB4: mutant version of attB; core recombination site for the Gateway® BP reaction BP Clonase™
   7203..7414    +  promoter       EF-1α core promoter: core promoter for human elongation factor EF-1α
   7415..8353    +  intron         EF-1α intron A: intron upstream of the start codon of human EF-1α
   8380..8400    +  protein_bind   attB1: mutant version of attB; core recombination site for the Gateway® BP reaction BP Clonase™
   8411..9127    +  CDS            EBFP2: EBFP2 is a basic (constitutively fluorescent) blue fluorescent protein published in 2007, derived from Aequorea victoria. It is reported to be a rapidly-maturing monomer with moderate acid sensitivity.
   9135..9159    -  protein_bind   attB2: mutant version of attB; recombination site for the Gateway® BP reaction BP Clonase™
   9163..9243    +  CDS            HBB (fragment): HBB_PONPY - Experimental evidence at transcript level: Swiss-Prot protein existence level 2. Involved in oxygen transport from the lung to the various peripheral tissues. From Pongo pygmaeus (Bornean orangutan).
   9314..9369    +  polyA_signal   β-globin poly(A) signal: rabbit β-globin polyadenylation signal (Gil and Proudfoot, 1987)
   9752..9774    -  protein_bind   lac operator (fragment): The lac repressor binds to the lac operator to inhibit transcription in E. coli. This inhibition can be relieved by adding lactose or isopropyl-β-D-thiogalactopyranoside (IPTG). lac repressor encoded by lacI
   9778..9808    -  promoter       lac promoter: promoter for the E. coli lac operon
   9823..9844    -  protein_bind   CAP binding site: CAP binding activates transcription in the presence of cAMP. E. coli catabolite activator protein
   9857..9896    -  CDS            lacI (fragment): lac repressor; lacI; The lac repressor binds to the lac operator to inhibit transcription in E. coli. This inhibition can be relieved by adding lactose or isopropyl-β-D-thiogalactopyranoside (IPTG).
  10069..10878   +  CDS            KanR: aminoglycoside phosphotransferase; aph(3')-Ia; confers resistance to kanamycin in bacteria or G418 (Geneticin®) in eukaryotes
