[The description below was written by a language model from this plasmid's Addgene catalogue record and pLannotate feature annotations shown in this document.]
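Description:
LSB-hsa-miR-494-3p is a mammalian expression and synthetic-biology plasmid built on the Low Sensor Backbone (LSB) and designed as a two-colour fluorescent reporter of microRNA activity. The depositor sequence is about 11 kb. It is propagated in E. coli from a high-copy ColE1/pUC-type origin and carries both a β-lactamase (ampicillin) and an aph(3')-Ia (kanamycin) marker, matching the dual bacterial selection listed in the catalogue entry. Remnants of a lac promoter/operator region are also annotated in the backbone.

The payload consists of two parallel transcription units of similar architecture. Each has a human EF-1α core promoter with its intron A, a fluorescent protein coding sequence flanked by Gateway attB sites left over from assembly, and a rabbit β-globin-derived 3' region with polyadenylation signal. One unit encodes the red protein mKate2 and, according to the record, carries a target site for human miR-494-3p in its 3' UTR. This site is not separately annotated in the feature table. The other unit encodes the blue protein EBFP2 and has no target, so it serves as an internal reference for delivery and expression. When miR-494-3p is active in transfected cells, mKate2 output falls relative to EBFP2, so the red-to-blue ratio measures miRNA-mediated repression.

A puromycin N-acetyltransferase gene with its own β-globin poly(A) signal allows puromycin selection in mammalian cells, although no promoter for it is annotated. The depositor warns that the repeated poly(A) elements make the plasmid inherently unstable. The depositor also notes that the physical plasmid differs slightly from the deposited sequence, including short insertions flanking the puromycin coding region that do not impair selection.
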