Addgene plasmid #103566: LSB-hsa-miR-494-3p
Purpose: Used to sense miRNA activity using fluorescence based tools. hsa-miR-494-3p target in 3' UTR of of mKate. miRNA activity can be measured by the repression of mKate2 relative to EBFP2 fluorescent proteins . Plasmid is inherently unstable; please see Depositor Comments
Depositing lab: Ron Weiss. Depositing organization: Massachusetts Institute of Technology. Publication: A mixed antagonistic/synergistic miRNA repression model enables accurate predictions of multi-input miRNA sensor activity. Gam JJ, Babb J, Weiss R. Nat Commun. 2018 Jun 22;9(1):2430. doi: 10.1038/s41467-018-04575-0. PubMed 29934631.
Backbone
  Vector backbone: Low Sensor Backbone (LSB)
  Vector type: Mammalian Expression, Synthetic Biology
Growth in bacteria
  Bacterial resistance: Ampicillin and Kanamycin, 100 & 50 μg/mL
  Growth temperature: 30°C
  Growth strain: NEB Stable
  Copy number: High Copy
Gene/Insert
  Gene/Insert name: hsa-miR-494-3p target
  Species: H. sapiens (human)
  Entrez Gene: MIR494 (a.k.a. MIRN494, hsa-mir-494, mir-494)
  Promoter: EF-1a
  Cloning method: Gibson Cloning
Terms and licenses: Academic/Nonprofit Terms; Industry Terms: Not Available to Industry
Depositor comments: Please note that this plasmid is inherently unstable due to a repeating poly A element. We recommend performing a diagnostic digest on multiple colonies upon receipt. The depositors would like to note the presence of several discrepancies between the depositor sequence and physical plasmid sequence. In particular, the sequences upstream and downstream of the puromycin coding region have 10 bp insertions which do not affect the ability to perform puromycin selection. The sequences for those regions within the physical plasmids are as follows: Upstream of Puro: GAATTCGACCGCCTGTCTCAAGGTGCCACC; Downstream of Puro: GCTTTGAGACTACGCGTGAATTCACTCCTC. Please contact if you are interested in this plasmid prior to placing an order.
How to cite: LSB-hsa-miR-494-3p was a gift from Ron Weiss (Addgene plasmid # 103566 ; http://n2t.net/addgene:103566 ; RRID:Addgene_103566)
