>Addgene plasmid #103566 | LSB-hsa-miR-494-3p | depositor partial sequence | sequence record 196181 | hsa-miR-494-3p target
GAGGTTTCCCGTGTATGTTTCA
